Addgene plasmid #68414: pLenti_9xD3B_Cluc_Norm
Purpose: CRISPR-Display Cypridina Luciferase-2A-Venus YFP "normalizer," lentiviral format.
Depositing lab: John Rinn. Depositing organization: Harvard University. Publication: Multiplexable, locus-specific targeting of long RNAs with CRISPR-Display. Shechner DM, Hacisuleyman E, Younger ST, Rinn JL. Nat Methods. 2015 Jul;12(7):664-70. doi: 10.1038/nmeth.3433. Epub 2015 Jun 1. PubMed 26030444.
Backbone
  Vector backbone: pLenti6.3/TO/V5-DEST
  Backbone manufacturer: Life Technologies
  Vector type: Lentiviral, Luciferase
  Selectable markers: Puromycin
Growth in bacteria
  Bacterial resistance: Ampicillin, 100 μg/mL
  Growth temperature: 30°C
  Growth strain: Stbl3
  Copy number: High Copy
Gene/Insert
  Gene/Insert name: Cypridina Luciferase-2A-Venus YFP
  Mutation: YFP: M153T,V163A,S175G ("Venus") YFP Variant
  Promoter: minimalCMV
  Cloning method: Gibson Cloning
  Sequencing primers: 5′ LNCX; 3′ EGFP-N
Terms and licenses: Academic/Nonprofit Terms; Industry Terms: Not Available to Industry
Depositor comments: Reporters are separated by 2A "self-cleaving" peptides. The reporter cassette is under the control of a minimal CMV promoter, preceeded by a casette of nine (ATCTAGATCGCCCGTCCCCT)AGG sites. The Tet-reponsive promoter and Gateway cloning sites were removed from the parent vector.
How to cite: pLenti_9xD3B_Cluc_Norm was a gift from John Rinn (Addgene plasmid # 68414 ; http://n2t.net/addgene:68414 ; RRID:Addgene_68414)
