[The description below was written by a language model from this plasmid's Addgene catalogue record and pLannotate feature annotations shown in this document.]
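Description:
pLenti_9xD3B_Cluc_Norm is a 9.4 kb lentiviral reporter plasmid built on the pLenti6.3/TO/V5-DEST backbone, from which the Tet-responsive promoter and Gateway cloning sites were removed. It is maintained in E. coli through a high-copy ColE1/pUC-type origin and an ampicillin resistance gene. The viral portion is a third-generation-style, self-inactivating HIV-1 transfer cassette. An RSV promoter drives a truncated 5' LTR, followed by the Ψ packaging signal with a gag fragment, the RRE for Rev-dependent export of genomic RNA, and the cPPT/CTS. Downstream of the payload lie a WPRE, a ΔU3 3' LTR and an SV40 polyadenylation signal. Packaging functions are not encoded on the plasmid and must be supplied in trans.

The payload is a reporter cassette controlled by a minimal CMV promoter, which has little activity on its own. The depositor states that this promoter is preceded by an array of nine copies of a CRISPR target site with an adjacent PAM, so expression depends on a dCas9/guide RNA complex recruiting an activator to these sites. The array itself is not annotated in the feature table. The promoter drives secreted Cypridina luciferase (CLuc), codon-adapted for mammalian cells, followed by a Venus YFP variant. The depositor describes the reporters as separated by 2A "self-cleaving" peptides. A puromycin N-acetyltransferase sequence follows Venus with no separate annotated promoter, so it probably belongs to the same 2A-linked reading frame, though the record does not say so explicitly. Puromycin is the listed mammalian selection marker. The plasmid serves as the "normalizer" reporter in the CRISPR-Display system, giving a luciferase and fluorescence readout from a distinct target-site array that can be integrated stably by lentiviral transduction.
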