Features (pLannotate 1.2.2; 26 found; start..end, strand, type, name):
      1..861     -  CDS            AmpR: β-lactamase; bla; confers resistance to ampicillin, carbenicillin, and related antibiotics
    862..966     -  promoter       AmpR promoter: bla
   1061..1096    +  CDS            rop (fragment): Rop protein, which maintains plasmids at low copy number; rop
   1198..1297    +  misc_feature   bom (fragment): basis of mobility region from pBR322
   1303..1460    -  CDS            lacZα (fragment): LacZα fragment of β-galactosidase; lacZ fragment
   1485..1711    +  promoter       RSV promoter: Rous sarcoma virus enhancer/promoter
   1712..1892    +  LTR            5' LTR (truncated): truncated 5' long terminal repeat (LTR) from HIV-1
   1939..2064    +  misc_feature   HIV-1 Ψ: packaging signal of human immunodeficiency virus type 1
   2048..2411    +  CDS            HIV-1 gag (fragment): gag protein from human immunodeficiency virus 1; gag
   2557..2790    +  misc_feature   RRE: The Rev response element (RRE) of HIV-1 allows for Rev-dependent mRNA export from the nucleus to the cytoplasm.
   3167..3267    +  CDS            Rev (fragment): human immunodeficiency virus 1 (HIV-1) Rev protein; rev; enhances nuclear export of unspliced and incompletely spliced viral mRNAs
   3286..3403    +  misc_feature   cPPT/CTS: central polypurine tract and central termination sequence of HIV-1
   3822..3860    +  promoter       minimal CMV promoter: human cytomegalovirus (CMV) immediate early promoter
   3907..5565    +  CDS            CLuc: secreted Cypridina luciferase contains 30 codon substitutions for efficient translation in mammalian cells
   5650..6366    +  CDS            mVenus: mVenus is a basic (constitutively fluorescent) yellow fluorescent protein published in 2006, derived from Aequorea victoria. It is reported to be a rapidly-maturing monomer with moderate acid sensitivity.
   6439..7036    +  CDS            PuroR (fragment): puromycin N-acetyltransferase; pac from Streptomyces; confers resistance to puromycin
   7065..7653    +  misc_feature   WPRE: woodchuck hepatitis virus posttranscriptional regulatory element
   7689..7757    +  CDS            nef (fragment): NEF_HV1Z2 - Experimental evidence at protein level: Swiss-Prot protein existence level 1. Extracellular Nef protein targets CD4(+) T-lymphocytes for apoptosis by interacting with CXCR4 surface receptors. From Human immunodeficiency virus type 1 group M subtype D (isolate Z2/CDC-Z34) (HIV-1).
   7759..7992    +  LTR            3' LTR (ΔU3): self-inactivating 3' long terminal repeat (LTR) from HIV-1
   8064..8185    +  polyA_signal   SV40 poly(A) signal: SV40 polyadenylation signal
   8202..8221    +  misc_feature   MCS (fragment): pUC18/19 multiple cloning site
   8258..8274    -  protein_bind   lac operator: The lac repressor binds to the lac operator to inhibit transcription in E. coli. This inhibition can be relieved by adding lactose or isopropyl-β-D-thiogalactopyranoside (IPTG). lac repressor encoded by lacI
   8282..8312    -  promoter       lac promoter: promoter for the E. coli lac operon
   8327..8348    -  protein_bind   CAP binding site: CAP binding activates transcription in the presence of cAMP. E. coli catabolite activator protein
   8361..8451    -  CDS            lacI (fragment): lac repressor; lacI; The lac repressor binds to the lac operator to inhibit transcription in E. coli. This inhibition can be relieved by adding lactose or isopropyl-β-D-thiogalactopyranoside (IPTG).
   8629..9217    -  rep_origin     ori: high-copy-number ColE1/pMB1/pBR322/pUC origin of replication
>Addgene plasmid #68414 | pLenti_9xD3B_Cluc_Norm | depositor full sequence | sequence record 125588 | Full Sequence
TTACCAATGCTTAATCAGTGAGGCACCTATCTCAGCGATCTGTCTATTTCGTTCATCCATAGTTGCCTGA
CTCCCCGTCGTGTAGATAACTACGATACGGGAGGGCTTACCATCTGGCCCCAGTGCTGCAATGATACCGC
GAGACCCACGCTCACCGGCTCCAGATTTATCAGCAATAAACCAGCCAGCCGGAAGGGCCGAGCGCAGAAG
TGGTCCTGCAACTTTATCCGCCTCCATCCAGTCTATTAATTGTTGCCGGGAAGCTAGAGTAAGTAGTTCG
CCAGTTAATAGTTTGCGCAACGTTGTTGCCATTGCTACAGGCATCGTGGTGTCACGCTCGTCGTTTGGTA
TGGCTTCATTCAGCTCCGGTTCCCAACGATCAAGGCGAGTTACATGATCCCCCATGTTGTGCAAAAAAGC
GGTTAGCTCCTTCGGTCCTCCGATCGTTGTCAGAAGTAAGTTGGCCGCAGTGTTATCACTCATGGTTATG
GCAGCACTGCATAATTCTCTTACTGTCATGCCATCCGTAAGATGCTTTTCTGTGACTGGTGAGTACTCAA
CCAAGTCATTCTGAGAATAGTGTATGCGGCGACCGAGTTGCTCTTGCCCGGCGTCAATACGGGATAATAC
CGCGCCACATAGCAGAACTTTAAAAGTGCTCATCATTGGAAAACGTTCTTCGGGGCGAAAACTCTCAAGG
ATCTTACCGCTGTTGAGATCCAGTTCGATGTAACCCACTCGTGCACCCAACTGATCTTCAGCATCTTTTA
CTTTCACCAGCGTTTCTGGGTGAGCAAAAACAGGAAGGCAAAATGCCGCAAAAAAGGGAATAAGGGCGAC
ACGGAAATGTTGAATACTCATACTCTTCCTTTTTCAATATTATTGAAGCATTTATCAGGGTTATTGTCTC
ATGAGCGGATACATATTTGAATGTATTTAGAAAAATAAACAAATAGGGGTTCCGCGCACATTTCCCCGAA
AAGTGCCACCTGACGTCTAAGAAACCATTATTATCATGACATTAACCTATAAAAATAGGCGTATCACGAG
GCCCTTTCGTCTCGCGCGTTTCGGTGATGACGGTGAAAACCTCTGACACATGCAGCTCCCGGAGACGGTC
ACAGCTTGTCTGTAAGCGGATGCCGGGAGCAGACAAGCCCGTCAGGGCGCGTCAGCGGGTGTTGGCGGGT
GTCGGGGCTGGCTTAACTATGCGGCATCAGAGCAGATTGTACTGAGAGTGCACCATATGCGGTGTGAAAT
ACCGCACAGATGCGTAAGGAGAAAATACCGCATCAGGCGCCATTCGCCATTCAGGCTGCGCAACTGTTGG
GAAGGGCGATCGGTGCGGGCCTCTTCGCTATTACGCCAGCTGGCGAAAGGGGGATGTGCTGCAAGGCGAT
TAAGTTGGGTAACGCCAGGGTTTTCCCAGTCACGACGTTGTAAAACGACGGCCAGTGAATTCGAGCTCGG
TACCTTCTCGAAAATGTAGTCTTATGCAATACTCTTGTAGTCTTGCAACATGGTAACGATGAGTTAGCAA
CATGCCTTACAAGGAGAGAAAAAGCACCGTGCATGCCGATTGGTGGAAGTAAGGTGGTACGATCGTGCCT
TATTAGGAAGGCAACAGACGGGTCTGACATGGATTGGACGAACCACTGAATTGCCGCATTGCAGAGATAT
TGTATTTAAGTGCCTAGCTCGATACATAAACGGGTCTCTCTGGTTAGACCAGATCTGAGCCTGGGAGCTC
TCTGGCTAACTAGGGAACCCACTGCTTAAGCCTCAATAAAGCTTGCCTTGAGTGCTTCAAGTAGTGTGTG
CCCGTCTGTTGTGTGACTCTGGTAACTAGAGATCCCTCAGACCCTTTTAGTCAGTGTGGAAAATCTCTAG
CAGTGGCGCCCGAACAGGGACTTGAAAGCGAAAGGGAAACCAGAGGAGCTCTCTCGACGCAGGACTCGGC
TTGCTGAAGCGCGCACGGCAAGAGGCGAGGGGCGGCGACTGGTGAGTACGCCAAAAATTTTGACTAGCGG
AGGCTAGAAGGAGAGAGATGGGTGCGAGAGCGTCAGTATTAAGCGGGGGAGAATTAGATCGCGATGGGAA
AAAATTCGGTTAAGGCCAGGGGGAAAGAAAAAATATAAATTAAAACATATAGTATGGGCAAGCAGGGAGC
TAGAACGATTCGCAGTTAATCCTGGCCTGTTAGAAACATCAGAAGGCTGTAGACAAATACTGGGACAGCT
ACAACCATCCCTTCAGACAGGATCAGAAGAACTTAGATCATTATATAATACAGTAGCAACCCTCTATTGT
GTGCATCAAAGGATAGAGATAAAAGACACCAAGGAAGCTTTAGACAAGATAGAGGAAGAGCAAAACAAAA
GTAAGACCACCGCACAGCAAGCGGCCGCTGATCTTCAGACCTGGAGGAGGAGATATGAGGGACAATTGGA
GAAGTGAATTATATAAATATAAAGTAGTAAAAATTGAACCATTAGGAGTAGCACCCACCAAGGCAAAGAG
AAGAGTGGTGCAGAGAGAAAAAAGAGCAGTGGGAATAGGAGCTTTGTTCCTTGGGTTCTTGGGAGCAGCA
GGAAGCACTATGGGCGCAGCGTCAATGACGCTGACGGTACAGGCCAGACAATTATTGTCTGGTATAGTGC
AGCAGCAGAACAATTTGCTGAGGGCTATTGAGGCGCAACAGCATCTGTTGCAACTCACAGTCTGGGGCAT
CAAGCAGCTCCAGGCAAGAATCCTGGCTGTGGAAAGATACCTAAAGGATCAACAGCTCCTGGGGATTTGG
GGTTGCTCTGGAAAACTCATTTGCACCACTGCTGTGCCTTGGAATGCTAGTTGGAGTAATAAATCTCTGG
AACAGATTTGGAATCACACGACCTGGATGGAGTGGGACAGAGAAATTAACAATTACACAAGCTTAATACA
CTCCTTAATTGAAGAATCGCAAAACCAGCAAGAAAAGAATGAACAAGAATTATTGGAATTAGATAAATGG
GCAAGTTTGTGGAATTGGTTTAACATAACAAATTGGCTGTGGTATATAAAATTATTCATAATGATAGTAG
GAGGCTTGGTAGGTTTAAGAATAGTTTTTGCTGTACTTTCTATAGTGAATAGAGTTAGGCAGGGATATTC
ACCATTATCGTTTCAGACCCACCTCCCAACCCCGAGGGGACCCGACAGGCCCGAAGGAATAGAAGAAGAA
GGTGGAGAGAGAGACAGAGACAGATCCATTCGATTAGTGAACGGATCTCGACGGTATCGGTTAACTTTTA
AAAGAAAAGGGGGGATTGGGGGGTACAGTGCAGGGGAAAGAATAGTAGACATAATAGCAACAGACATACA
AACTAAAGAATTACAAAAACAAATTACAAAAATTCAAAATTTTATAGGGCCCGGGCATCTGGCTGGGTAC
ACACCCCCCCATATTTCTGTGCTCTGCCACCCGTGAGCTGCCACTTTCCCTCGAGCTTTGCGGTAATCTA
GATCGCCCGTCCCCTAGGCAAAGCTCTAATCTAGATCGCCCGTCCCCTAGGAAAGGAAGCAGCCACATCT
AGATCGCCCGTCCCCTAGGATAACGTTAGATCTAGATCGCCCGTCCCCTAGGGTGAAGTAGTCTTTGCGG
TAATCTAGATCGCCCGTCCCCTAGGCAAAGCTCTAATCTAGATCGCCCGTCCCCTAGGAAAGGAAGCAGC
CACATCTAGATCGCCCGTCCCCTAGGATAACGTTAGATCTAGATCGCCCGTCCCCTAGGGTGAAGTAGTA
TCTAGATCGCCCGTCCCCTAGGCCGGATCCACGTATGTCGAGGTAGGCGTGTACGGTGGGAGGCCTATAT
AAGCAGAGCTCGTTTAGTGAACCGTCAGATCGCCTGGAGGTACCGCCACCGCCACCATGAAGACCTTAAT
TCTTGCCGTTGCATTAGTCTACTGCGCCACTGTTCATTGCCAGGACTGTCCTTACGAACCTGATCCACCA
AACACAGTTCCAACTTCCTGTGAAGCTAAAGAAGGAGAATGTATTGATAGCAGCTGTGGCACCTGCACGA
GAGACATACTATCAGATGGACTGTGTGAAAATAAACCAGGAAAAACATGTTGCCGAATGTGTCAGTATGT
AATTGAATGCAGAGTAGAGGCCGCAGGATGGTTTAGAACATTCTATGGAAAGAGATTCCAGTTCCAGGAA
CCTGGTACATACGTGTTGGGTCAAGGAACCAAGGGCGGCGACTGGAAGGTGTCCATCACCCTGGAGAACC
TGGATGGAACCAAGGGGGCTGTGCTGACCAAGACAAGACTGGAAGTGGCTGGAGACATCATTGACATCGC
TCAAGCTACTGAGAATCCCATCACTGTAAACGGTGGAGCTGACCCTATCATCGCCAACCCGTACACCATC
GGCGAGGTCACCATCGCTGTTGTTGAGATGCCAGGCTTCAACATCACCGTCATTGAGTTCTTCAAACTGA
TCGTGATCGACATCCTCGGAGGAAGATCTGTAAGAATCGCCCCAGACACAGCAAACAAAGGAATGATCTC
TGGCCTCTGTGGAGATCTTAAAATGATGGAAGATACAGACTTCACTTCAGATCCAGAACAACTCGCTATT
CAGCCTAAGATCAACCAGGAGTTTGACGGTTGTCCACTCTATGGAAATCCTGATGACGTTGCATACTGCA
AAGGTCTTCTGGAGCCGTACAAGGACAGCTGCCGCAACCCCATCAACTTCTACTACTACACCATCTCCTG
CGCCTTCGCCCGCTGTATGGGTGGAGACGAGCGAGCCTCACACGTGCTGCTTGACTACAGGGAGACGTGC
GCTGCTCCCGAAACTAGAGGAACCTGCGTTTTGTCTGGACATACTTTCTACGATACATTTGACAAAGCAA
GATACCAATTCCAGGGTCCCTGCAAGGAGATTCTTATGGCCGCCGACTGTTTCTGGAACACTTGGGATGT
GAAGGTTTCACACAGGAATGTTGACTCTTACACTGAAGTAGAGAAAGTACGAATCAGGAAACAATCGACT
GTAGTAGAACTCATTGTTGATGGAAAACAGATTCTGGTTGGAGGAGAAGCCGTGTCCGTCCCGTACAGCT
CTCAGAACACTTCCATCTACTGGCAAGATGGTGACATACTGACTACAGCCATCCTACCTGAAGCTCTGGT
GGTCAAGTTCAACTTCAAGCAACTGCTCGTCGTACATATTAGAGATCCATTCGATGGTAAGACTTGCGGT
ATTTGCGGTAACTACAACCAGGATTTCAGTGATGATTCTTTTGATGCTGAAGGAGCCTGTGATCTGACCC
CCAACCCACCGGGATGCACCGAAGAACAGAAACCTGAAGCTGAACGACTCTGCAATAGTCTCTTCGCCGG
TCAAAGTGATCTTGATCAGAAATGTAACGTGTGCCACAAGCCTGACCGTGTCGAACGATGCATGTACGAG
TATTGCCTGAGGGGACAACAGGGTTTCTGTGACCACGCATGGGAGTTCAAGAAAGAATGCTACATAAAGC
ATGGAGACACCCTAGAAGTACCAGATGAATGCAAAGGCAGCACCAGCGGCGGCAGTGGAGAGGGCAGAGG
AAGTCTGCTAACATGCGGTGACGTCGAGGAGAATCCTGGCCCAGGCAGTATGGTGAGCAAGGGCGAGGAG
CTGTTCACCGGGGTGGTGCCCATCCTGGTCGAGCTGGACGGCGACGTAAACGGCCACAAGTTCAGCGTGT
CCGGCGAGGGCGAGGGCGATGCCACCTACGGCAAGCTGACCCTGAAGCTGATCTGCACCACCGGCAAGCT
GCCCGTGCCCTGGCCCACCCTCGTGACCACCCTGGGCTACGGCCTGCAGTGCTTCGCCCGCTACCCCGAC
CACATGAAGCAGCACGACTTCTTCAAGTCCGCCATGCCCGAAGGCTACGTCCAGGAGCGCACCATCTTCT
TCAAGGACGACGGCAACTACAAGACCCGCGCCGAGGTGAAGTTCGAGGGCGACACCCTGGTGAACCGCAT
CGAGCTGAAGGGCATCGACTTCAAGGAGGACGGCAACATCCTGGGGCACAAGCTGGAGTACAACTACAAC
AGCCACAACGTCTATATCACCGCCGACAAGCAGAAGAACGGCATCAAGGCCAACTTCAAGATCCGCCACA
ACATCGAGGACGGCGGCGTGCAGCTCGCCGACCACTACCAGCAGAACACCCCCATCGGCGACGGCCCCGT
GCTGCTGCCCGACAACCACTACCTGAGCTACCAGTCCAAGCTGAGCAAAGACCCCAACGAGAAGCGCGAT
CACATGGTCCTGCTGGAGTTCGTGACCGCCGCCGGGATCACTCTCGGCATGGACGAGCTGTACAAGGGCA
GCGGTGCTACGAACTTCAGTCTCCTGAAACAGGCTGGGGATGTGGAGGAGAACCCCGGCCCAGGCAGCAT
GACCGAGTACAAGCCCACGGTGCGCCTCGCCACCCGCGACGACGTCCCCAGGGCCGTACGCACCCTCGCC
GCCGCGTTCGCCGACTACCCCGCCACGCGCCACACCGTCGATCCGGACCGCCACATCGAGCGGGTCACCG
AGCTGCAAGAACTCTTCCTCACGCGCGTCGGGCTCGACATCGGCAAGGTGTGGGTCGCGGACGACGGCGC
CGCGGTGGCGGTCTGGACCACGCCGGAGAGCGTCGAAGCGGGGGCGGTGTTCGCCGAGATCGGCCCGCGC
ATGGCCGAGTTGAGCGGTTCCCGGCTGGCCGCGCAGCAACAGATGGAAGGCCTCCTGGCGCCGCACCGGC
CCAAGGAGCCCGCGTGGTTCCTGGCCACCGTCGGCGTCTCGCCCGACCACCAGGGCAAGGGTCTGGGCAG
CGCCGTCGTGCTCCCCGGAGTGGAGGCGGCCGAGCGCGCCGGGGTGCCCGCCTTCCTGGAGACCTCCGCG
CCCCGCAACCTCCCCTTCTACGAGCGGCTCGGCTTCACCGTCACCGCCGACGTCGAGGTGCCCGAAGGAC
CGCGCACCTGGTGCATGACCCGCAAGCCCGGTGCCTAGTAACGTACCGGTTAGTAATGATCGACAATCAA
CCTCTGGATTACAAAATTTGTGAAAGATTGACTGGTATTCTTAACTATGTTGCTCCTTTTACGCTATGTG
GATACGCTGCTTTAATGCCTTTGTATCATGCTATTGCTTCCCGTATGGCTTTCATTTTCTCCTCCTTGTA
TAAATCCTGGTTGCTGTCTCTTTATGAGGAGTTGTGGCCCGTTGTCAGGCAACGTGGCGTGGTGTGCACT
GTGTTTGCTGACGCAACCCCCACTGGTTGGGGCATTGCCACCACCTGTCAGCTCCTTTCCGGGACTTTCG
CTTTCCCCCTCCCTATTGCCACGGCGGAACTCATCGCCGCCTGCCTTGCCCGCTGCTGGACAGGGGCTCG
GCTGTTGGGCACTGACAATTCCGTGGTGTTGTCGGGGAAGCTGACGTCCTTTCCATGGCTGCTCGCCTGT
GTTGCCACCTGGATTCTGCGCGGGACGTCCTTCTGCTACGTCCCTTCGGCCCTCAATCCAGCGGACCTTC
CTTCCCGCGGCCTGCTGCCGGCTCTGCGGCCTCTTCCGCGTCTTCGCCTTCGCCCTCAGACGAGTCGGAT
CTCCCTTTGGGCCGCCTCCCCGCCTGGCGATGGTACCGCTAAGCACAATTCGAGCTCGGTACCTTTAAGA
CCAATGACTTACAAGGCAGCTGTAGATCTTAGCCACTTTTTAAAAGAAAAGGGGGGACTGGAAGGGCTAA
TTCACTCCCAACGAAGACAAGATCTGCTTTTTGCTTGTACTGGGTCTCTCTGGTTAGACCAGATCTGAGC
CTGGGAGCTCTCTGGCTAACTAGGGAACCCACTGCTTAAGCCTCAATAAAGCTTGCCTTGAGTGCTTCAA
GTAGTGTGTGCCCGTCTGTTGTGTGACTCTGGTAACTAGAGATCCCTCAGACCCTTTTAGTCAGTGTGGA
AAATCTCTAGCAGTAGTAGTTCATGTCATCTTATTATTCAGTATTTATAACTTGCAAAGAAATGAATATC
AGAGAGTGAGAGGAACTTGTTTATTGCAGCTTATAATGGTTACAAATAAAGCAATAGCATCACAAATTTC
ACAAATAAAGCATTTTTTTCACTGCATTCTAGTTGTGGTTTGTCCAAACTCATCAATGTATCTTATCATG
TCTGGGTTTAAACCTGCAGGCATGCAAGCTTGGCGTAATCATGGTCATAGCTGTTTCCTGTGTGAAATTG
TTATCCGCTCACAATTCCACACAACATACGAGCCGGAAGCATAAAGTGTAAAGCCTGGGGTGCCTAATGA
GTGAGCTAACTCACATTAATTGCGTTGCGCTCACTGCCCGCTTTCCAGTCGGGAAACCTGTCGTGCCAGC
TGCATTAATGAATCGGCCAACGCGCGGGGAGAGGCGGTTTGCGTATTGGGCCGCTTCCTCGCTCACTGAC
TCGCTGCGCTCGGTCGTTCGGCTGCGGCGAGCGGTATCAGCTCACTCAAAGGCGGTAATACGGTTATCCA
CAGAATCAGGGGATAACGCAGGAAAGAACATGTGAGCAAAAGGCCAGCAAAAGGCCAGGAACCGTAAAAA
GGCCGCGTTGCTGGCGTTTTTCCATAGGCTCCGCCCCCCTGACGAGCATCACAAAAATCGACGCTCAAGT
CAGAGGTGGCGAAACCCGACAGGACTATAAAGATACCAGGCGTTTCCCCCTGGAAGCTCCCTCGTGCGCT
CTCCTGTTCCGACCCTGCCGCTTACCGGATACCTGTCCGCCTTTCTCCCTTCGGGAAGCGTGGCGCTTTC
TCATAGCTCACGCTGTAGGTATCTCAGTTCGGTGTAGGTCGTTCGCTCCAAGCTGGGCTGTGTGCACGAA
CCCCCCGTTCAGCCCGACCGCTGCGCCTTATCCGGTAACTATCGTCTTGAGTCCAACCCGGTAAGACACG
ACTTATCGCCACTGGCAGCAGCCACTGGTAACAGGATTAGCAGAGCGAGGTATGTAGGCGGTGCTACAGA
GTTCTTGAAGTGGTGGCCTAACTACGGCTACACTAGAAGAACAGTATTTGGTATCTGCGCTCTGCTGAAG
CCAGTTACCTTCGGAAAAAGAGTTGGTAGCTCTTGATCCGGCAAACAAACCACCGCTGGTAGCGGTGGTT
TTTTTGTTTGCAAGCAGCAGATTACGCGCAGAAAAAAAGGATCTCAAGAAGATCCTTTGATCTTTTCTAC
GGGGTCTGACGCTCAGTGGAACGAAAACTCACGTTAAGGGATTTTGGTCATGAGATTATCAAAAAGGATC
TTCACCTAGATCCTTTTAAATTAAAAATGAAGTTTTAAATCAATCTAAAGTATATATGAGTAAACTTGGT
CTGACAG
