>Addgene plasmid #68414 | pLenti_9xD3B_Cluc_Norm | addgene partial sequence | sequence record 125586 | EGFP-C 5'-CATGGTCCTGCTGGAGTTCGTG-3'
TCTCGGCATGGACGAGCTGTACAAGGGCAGCGGTGCTACGAACTTCAGTCTCCTGAAACAGGCTGGGGAT
GTGGAGGAGAACCCCGGCCCAGGCAGCATGACCGAGTACAAGCCCACGGTGCGCCTCGCCACCCGCGACG
ACGTCCCCAGGGCCGTACGCACCCTCGCCGCCGCGTTCGCCGACTACCCCGCCACGCGCCACACCGTCGA
TCCGGACCGCCACATCGAGCGGGTCACCGAGCTGCAAGAACTCTTCCTCACGCGCGTCGGGCTCGACATC
GGCAAGGTGTGGGTCGCGGACGACGGCGCCGCGGTGGCGGTCTGGACCACGCCGGAGAGCGTCGAAGCGG
GGGCGGTGTTCGCCGAGATCGGCCCGCGCATGGCCGAGTTGAGCGGTTCCCGGCTGGCCGCGCAGCAACA
GATGGAAGGCCTCCTGGCGCCGCACCGGCCCAAGGAGCCCGCGTGGTTCCTGGCCACCGTCGGCGTCTCG
CCCGACCACCAGGGCAAGGGTCTGGGCAGCGCCGTCGTGCTCCCCGGAGTGGAGGCGGCCGAGCGCGCCG
GGGTGCCCGCCTTCCTGGAGACCTCCGCGCCCCGCAACCTCCCCTTCTACGAGCGGCTCGGCTTCACCGT
CACCGCCGACGTCGAGGTGCCCGAAGGACCGCGCACCTGGTGCATGACCCGCAAGCCCGGTGCCTAGTAA
CGTACCGGTTAGTAATGATCGACAATCAACCTCTGGATTACAAAATTTGTGAAAGATTGACTGGTATTCT
TAACTATGTTGCTCCTTTTACGCTATGTGGATACGCTGCTTTAATGCCTTTGTATCATGCTATTGCTTCC
CGTATGGCTTTCATTTTCTCCTCCTTGTATAAATCCTGGTTGCTGTCTCTTTATGA
