>Addgene plasmid #68414 | pLenti_9xD3B_Cluc_Norm | addgene partial sequence | sequence record 125587 | pCEP-fwd 5'-AGAGCTCGTTTAGTGAACCG-3'
GCCACCGCCACCATGAAGACCTTAATTCTTGCCGTTGCATTAGTCTACTGCGCCACTGTTCATTGCCAGG
ACTGTCCTTACGAACCTGATCCACCAAACACAGTTCCAACTTCCTGTGAAGCTAAAGAAGGAGAATGTAT
TGATAGCAGCTGTGGCACCTGCACGAGAGACATACTATCAGATGGACTGTGTGAAAATAAACCAGGAAAA
ACATGTTGCCGAATGTGTCAGTATGTAATTGAATGCAGAGTAGAGGCCGCAGGATGGTTTAGAACATTCT
ATGGAAAGAGATTCCAGTTCCAGGAACCTGGTACATACGTGTTGGGTCAAGGAACCAAGGGCGGCGACTG
GAAGGTGTCCATCACCCTGGAGAACCTGGATGGAACCAAGGGGGCTGTGCTGACCAAGACAAGACTGGAA
GTGGCTGGAGACATCATTGACATCGCTCAAGCTACTGAGAATCCCATCACTGTAAACGGTGGAGCTGACC
CTATCATCGCCAACCCGTACACCATCGGCGAGGTCACCATCGCTGTTGTTGAGATGCCAGGCTTCAACAT
CACCGTCATTGAGTTCTTCAAACTGATCGTGATCGACATCCTCGGAGGAAGATCTGTAAGAATCGCCCCA
GACACAGCAAACAAAGGAATGATCTCTGGCCTCTGTGGAGATCTTAAAATGATGGAAGATACAGACTTCA
CTTCAGATCCAGAACAACTCGCTATTCAGCCTAAGATCAACCAGGAGTTTGACGGTTGTCCACTCTATGG
AAATCCTGATGACGTTGCATACTGCAAAGGTCTTCTGGAGCCGTACAAGGACAGCTGCCGCAACCCCATC
AACTTCTACTACTACACCATCTCCTGCGCCTTCGCCCGCTGTATGGGTGGAGACGAGCGAGCCTCACACG
TGCTGCTTGACTACAGGGAGACGTGCGCTGCTCCCGAAACTAGAGGAACCTGCGTTTTGTCTGGACATAC
TTTCTACGATACATTTGACAAAGCAAGATACCAATTCCAGGGTCCCTGCAAGGAGA
