>Addgene plasmid #68414 | pLenti_9xD3B_Cluc_Norm | addgene partial sequence | sequence record 127351 | puro-variant-R 5'-gtgggcttgtactcggtcat-3'
CCTGTTTCAGGAGACTGAAGTTCGTAGCACCGCTGCCCTTGTACAGCTCGTCCATGCCGAGAGTGATCCC
GGCGGCGGTCACGAACTCCAGCAGGACCATGTGATCGCGCTTCTCGTTGGGGTCTTTGCTCAGCTTGGAC
TGGTAGCTCAGGTAGTGGTTGTCGGGCAGCAGCACGGGGCCGTCGCCGATGGGGGTGTTCTGCTGGTAGT
GGTCGGCGAGCTGCACGCCGCCGTCCTCGATGTTGTGGCGGATCTTGAAGTTGGCCTTGATGCCGTTCTT
CTGCTTGTCGGCGGTGATATAGACGTTGTGGCTGTTGTAGTTGTACTCCAGCTTGTGCCCCAGGATGTTG
CCGTCCTCCTTGAAGTCGATGCCCTTCAGCTCGATGCGGTTCACCAGGGTGTCGCCCTCGAACTTCACCT
CGGCGCGGGTCTTGTAGTTGCCGTCGTCCTTGAAGAAGATGGTGCGCTCCTGGACGTAGCCTTCGGGCAT
GGCGGACTTGAAGAAGTCGTGCTGCTTCATGTGGTCGGGGTAGCGGGCGAAGCACTGCAGGCCGTATCCC
AGGGTGGTCACGAGGGTGGGCCAGGGCACGGGCAGCTTGCCGGTGGTGCAGATCAGCTTCAGGGTCAGCT
TGCCGTAGGTGGCATCGCCCTCGCCCTCGCCGGACACGCTGAACTTGTGTCCGTTTACGTCGCCGTCCAG
CTCGACCAGGATGGGCACCACCCCGGTGAACAGCTCCTCGCCCTTGCTCACCATACTGCCTGGGCCAGGA
TTCTCCTCGACGTCACCGCATGTTAGCAGACTTCCTCTGCCCTCTCCA
